Addgene plasmid #21646: pMSCV Cyclin D2 long-wt
Depositing lab: David Bartel. Depositing organization: Whitehead Institute for Biomedical Research. Publication: Widespread shortening of 3'UTRs by alternative cleavage and polyadenylation activates oncogenes in cancer cells. Mayr C, Bartel DP. Cell. 2009 Aug 21. 138(4):673-84. 10.1016/j.cell.2009.06.016 PubMed 19703394.
Backbone
  Vector backbone: pMSCVpuro
  Backbone manufacturer: Clontech
  Backbone size w/o insert (bp): 6295
  Vector type: Mammalian Expression, Retroviral
  Selectable markers: Puromycin
Growth in bacteria
  Bacterial resistance: Ampicillin, 100 μg/mL
  Growth temperature: 37°C
  Growth strain: DH5alpha
  Copy number: High Copy
Gene/Insert
  Gene/Insert name: Cyclin D2 (alt name: CM15)
  Species: H. sapiens (human)
  Insert size (bp): 6300
  Entrez Gene: CCND2 (a.k.a. KIAK0002, MPPH3)
  Cloning method: Restriction Enzyme; 5′ cloning site Bgl II (not destroyed); 3′ cloning site Hpa I (not destroyed)
  Sequencing primers: 5′ pBABE 5; 3′ MSCV-rev
Terms and licenses: Academic/Nonprofit Terms; Industry Terms: Not Available to Industry
Depositor comments: Long means that all functional alternative polyadenylation signals have been deleted.
How to cite: pMSCV Cyclin D2 long-wt was a gift from David Bartel (Addgene plasmid # 21646 ; http://n2t.net/addgene:21646 ; RRID:Addgene_21646)
