[The description below was written by a language model from this plasmid's Addgene catalogue record and pLannotate feature annotations shown in this document.]
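Description:
pMSCV Cyclin D2 long-wt is a murine stem cell virus (MSCV) retroviral expression vector built on the pMSCVpuro backbone and carrying a roughly 6.3 kb human cyclin D2 (CCND2) insert, giving a plasmid of about 12.6 kb. It is propagated in E. coli as a high-copy plasmid through a ColE1/pUC-type origin with ampicillin selection from the β-lactamase gene. Several short annotated fragments (lacI, lacZα, rop, bom, TcR, env) are backbone remnants rather than functional units.

The retroviral cassette is bounded by MESV-derived 5′ and 3′ LTRs. Downstream of the 5′ LTR sit the Ψ packaging signal and a truncated gag segment lacking its start codon, which together promote encapsidation of the genomic transcript when the plasmid is introduced into a packaging cell line. The insert was cloned between Bgl II and Hpa I sites, so it is expressed from the 5′ LTR. The annotated CCND2 coding sequence occupies under 900 bp. The several kilobases between it and the next annotated element carry no annotation, and given the insert size and the associated study they presumably correspond to the 3′UTR. According to the depositor, "long" means that all functional alternative polyadenylation signals have been deleted, which would be expected to restrict the transcript to the full-length 3′UTR isoform. The "wt" designation is not explained in the record. A mouse PGK promoter driving puromycin N-acetyltransferase follows the insert, allowing selection of stably transduced mammalian cells.

The associated publication concerns 3′UTR shortening by alternative cleavage and polyadenylation and its role in oncogene activation in cancer cells. The construct therefore fits stable expression of the long-UTR cyclin D2 isoform, likely for comparison with other isoform variants.
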