Features (pLannotate 1.2.2; 19 found; start..end, strand, type, name):
    579..920     +  misc_feature   MESV Ψ: packaging signal of murine embryonic stem cell virus
    987..1403    +  CDS            gag (truncated): truncated Moloney murine leukemia virus (MMLV) gag gene lacking the start codon
   1536..2402    +  CDS            CCND2: CCND2_HUMAN - Experimental evidence at protein level: Swiss-Prot protein existence level 1. Regulatory component of the cyclin D2-CDK4 (DC) complex that phosphorylates and inhibits members of the retinoblastoma (RB) protein family including RB1 and regulates the cell-cycle during G(1)/S transition. Phosphorylation of RB1 allows dissociation of the transcription factor E2F from the RB/E2F complex and the subsequent transcription of E2F target genes which are responsible for the progression through the G(1) phase. Hypophosphorylates RB1 in early G(1) phase. Cyclin D-CDK4 complexes are major inte
   7763..8262    +  promoter       PGK promoter: mouse phosphoglycerate kinase 1 promoter
   8283..8882    +  CDS            PuroR: puromycin N-acetyltransferase; pac from Streptomyces alboniger; confers resistance to puromycin
   8982..9496    +  LTR            3' LTR: 3' long terminal repeat from murine embryonic stem cell virus
   9687..9709    -  protein_bind   lac operator (fragment): The lac repressor binds to the lac operator to inhibit transcription in E. coli. This inhibition can be relieved by adding lactose or isopropyl-β-D-thiogalactopyranoside (IPTG). lac repressor encoded by lacI
   9713..9743    -  promoter       lac promoter: promoter for the E. coli lac operon
   9758..9779    -  protein_bind   CAP binding site: CAP binding activates transcription in the presence of cAMP. E. coli catabolite activator protein
   9792..9884    -  CDS            lacI (fragment): lac repressor; lacI; The lac repressor binds to the lac operator to inhibit transcription in E. coli. This inhibition can be relieved by adding lactose or isopropyl-β-D-thiogalactopyranoside (IPTG).
  10067..10655   -  rep_origin     ori: high-copy-number ColE1/pMB1/pBR322/pUC origin of replication
  10826..11686   -  CDS            AmpR: β-lactamase; bla; confers resistance to ampicillin, carbenicillin, and related antibiotics
  11687..11791   -  promoter       AmpR promoter: bla
  11886..11921   +  CDS            rop (fragment): Rop protein, which maintains plasmids at low copy number; rop
  12023..12122   +  misc_feature   bom (fragment): basis of mobility region from pBR322
  12128..12277   -  CDS            lacZα (fragment): LacZα fragment of β-galactosidase; lacZ fragment
  12277..12478   -  CDS            TcR (fragment): tetracycline efflux protein; tet; confers resistance to tetracycline
  12479..12577   +  CDS            env (fragment): murine leukemia virus gPr80 envelope polyprotein precursor; env; proteolytically cleaved into gp70SU and p15TM subunits
  12619..515     +  LTR            5' LTR (across the origin): 5' long terminal repeat from murine embryonic stem cell virus
>Addgene plasmid #21646 | pMSCV Cyclin D2 long-wt | depositor full sequence | sequence record 9940 | Author sequence
TGAAAGACCCCACCTGTAGGTTTGGCAAGCTAGCTTAAGTAACGCCATTTTGCAAGGCATGGAAAATACA
TAACTGAGAATAGAGAAGTTCAGATCAAGGTTAGGAACAGAGAGACAGCAGAATATGGGCCAAACAGGAT
ATCTGTGGTAAGCAGTTCCTGCCCCGGCTCAGGGCCAAGAACAGATGGTCCCCAGATGCGGTCCCGCCCT
CAGCAGTTTCTAGAGAACCATCAGATGTTTCCAGGGTGCCCCAAGGACCTGAAATGACCCTGTGCCTTAT
TTGAACTAACCAATCAGTTCGCTTCTCGCTTCTGTTCGCGCGCTTCTGCTCCCCGAGCTCAATAAAAGAG
CCCACAACCCCTCACTCGGCGCGCCAGTCCTCCGATAGACTGCGTCGCCCGGGTACCCGTATTCCCAATA
AAGCCTCTTGCTGTTTGCATCCGAATCGTGGACTCGCTGATCCTTGGGAGGGTCTCCTCAGATTGATTGA
CTGCCCACCTCGGGGGTCTTTCATTTGGAGGTTCCACCGAGATTTGGAGACCCCTGCCCAGGGACCACCG
ACCCCCCCGCCGGGAGGTAAGCTGGCCAGCGGTCGTTTCGTGTCTGTCTCTGTCTTTGTGCGTGTTTGTG
CCGGCATCTAATGTTTGCGCCTGCGTCTGTACTAGTTAGCTAACTAGCTCTGTATCTGGCGGACCCGTGG
TGGAACTGACGAGTTCTGAACACCCGGCCGCAACCCTGGGAGACGTCCCAGGGACTTTGGGGGCCGTTTT
TGTGGCCCGACCTGAGGAAGGGAGTCGATGTGGAATCCGACCCCGTCAGGATATGTGGTTCTGGTAGGAG
ACGAGAACCTAAAACAGTTCCCGCCTCCGTCTGAATTTTTGCTTTCGGTTTGGAACCGAAGCCGCGCGTC
TTGTCTGCTGCAGCGCTGCAGCATCGTTCTGTGTTGTCTCTGTCTGACTGTGTTTCTGTATTTGTCTGAA
AATTAGGGCCAGACTGTTACCACTCCCTTAAGTTTGACCTTAGGTCACTGGAAAGATGTCGAGCGGATCG
CTCACAACCAGTCGGTAGATGTCAAGAAGAGACGTTGGGTTACCTTCTGCTCTGCAGAATGGCCAACCTT
TAACGTCGGATGGCCGCGAGACGGCACCTTTAACCGAGACCTCATCACCCAGGTTAAGATCAAGGTCTTT
TCACCTGGCCCGCATGGACACCCAGACCAGGTCCCCTACATCGTGACCTGGGAAGCCTTGGCTTTTGACC
CCCCTCCCTGGGTCAAGCCCTTTGTACACCCTAAGCCTCCGCCTCCTCTTCCTCCATCCGCCCCGTCTCT
CCCCCTTGAACCTCCTCGTTCGACCCCGCCTCGATCCTCCCTTTATCCAGCCCTCACTCCTTCTCTAGGC
GCCGGAATTAGATCTTATTTAGCCAAAGGAAGGAGGTCAGGGGAACGCTCTCCCCTCCCCTTCCAAAAAA
CAAAAACAGAAAAACCCTTTTCCAGGCCGGGGAAAGCAGGAGGGAGAGGGGCCGCCGGGCTGGCCATGGA
GCTGCTGTGCCACGAGGTGGACCCGGTCCGCAGGGCCGTGCGGGACCGCAACCTGCTCCGAGACGACCGC
GTCCTGCAGAACCTGCTCACCATCGAGGAGCGCTACCTTCCGCAGTGCTCCTACTTCAAGTGCGTGCAGA
AGGACATCCAACCCTACATGCGCAGAATGGTGGCCACCTGGATGCTGGAGGTCTGTGAGGAACAGAAGTG
CGAAGAAGAGGTCTTCCCTCTGGCCATGAATTACCTGGACCGTTTCTTGGCTGGGGTCCCGACTCCGAAG
TCCCATCTGCAACTCCTGGGTGCTGTCTGCATGTTCCTGGCCTCCAAACTCAAAGAGACCAGCCCGCTGA
CCGCGGAGAAGCTGTGCATTTACACCGACAACTCCATCAAGCCTCAGGAGCTGCTGGAGTGGGAACTGGT
GGTGCTGGGGAAGTTGAAGTGGAACCTGGCAGCTGTCACTCCTCATGACTTCATTGAGCACATCTTGCGC
AAGCTGCCCCAGCAGCGGGAGAAGCTGTCTCTGATCCGCAAGCATGCTCAGACCTTCATTGCTCTGTGTG
CCACCGACTTTAAGTTTGCCATGTACCCACCGTCGATGATCGCAACTGGAAGTGTGGGAGCAGCCATCTG
TGGGCTCCAGCAGGATGAGGAAGTGAGCTCGCTCACTTGTGATGCCCTGACTGAGCTGCTGGCTAAGATC
ACCAACACAGACGTGGATTGTCTCAAAGCTTGCCAGGAGCAGATTGAGGCGGTGCTCCTCAATAGCCTGC
AGCAGTACCGTCAGGACCAACGTGACGGATCCAAGTCGGAGGATGAACTGGACCAAGCCAGCACCCCTAC
AGACGTGCGGGATATCGACCTGTGAGGATGCCAGTTGGGCCGAAAGAGAGAGACGCGTCCATAATCTGGT
CTCTTCTTCTTTCTGGTTGTTTTTGTTCTTTGTGTTTTAGGGTGAAACTTAAAAAAAAAATTCTGCCCCC
ACCTAGATCATATTTAAAGATCTTTTAGAAGTGAGAGAAAAAGGTCCTACGAAAACGGACTCATAAAAAG
CATTTGGTGCCTATTTGAAGTACAGCATAAGGGAATCCCTTGTATATGCGAACAGTTATTGTTTGATTAT
GTAAAAGTAATAGTAAAATGCTTACAGGAAAACCTGCAGAGTAGTTAGAGAATATGTATGCCTGCAATAT
GGGAACAAATTAGAGGAGACTTTTTTTTTTCATGTTATGAGCTAGCACATACACCCCCTTGTAGTATAAT
TTCAAGGAACTGTGTACGCCATTTATGGCATGATTAGATTGCAAAGCAATGAACTCAAGAAGGAATTGAA
ATAAGGAGGGACATGATGGGGAAGGAGTACAAAACAATCTCTCAACATGATTGAACCATTTGGGATGGAG
AAGCACCTTTGCTCTCAGCCACCTGTTACTAAGTCAGGAGTGTAGTTGGATCTCTACATTAATGTCCTCT
TGCTGTCTACAGTAGCTGCTACCTAAAAAAAGATGTTTTATTTTGCCAGTTGGACACAGGTGATTGGCTC
CTGGGTTTCATGTTCTGTGACATCCTGCTTCTTCTTCCAAATGCAGTTCATTGCAGACACCACCATATTG
CTATCTAATGGGGAAATGTAGCTATGGGCCATAACCAAAACTCACATGAAACGGAGGCAGATGGAGACCA
AGGGTGGGATCCAGAATGGAGTCTTTTCTGTTATTGTATTTAAAAGGGTAATGTGGCCTTGGCATTTCTT
CTTAGAAAAAAACTAATTTTTGGTGCTGATTGGCATGTCTGGTTCACAGTTTAGCATTGTTATAAACCAT
TCCATTCGAAAAGCACTTTGAAAAATTGTTCCCGAGCGATAGATGGGATGGTTTATGCAAGTCATGCTGA
ATACTCCTCCCCTCTTCTCTTTTGCCCCCTCCCTTCCTGCCCCCAGTCTGGGTTACTCTTCGCTTCTGGT
ATCTGGCGTTCTTTGGTACACAGTTCTGGTGTTCCTACCAGGACTCAAGAGACACCCCTTCCTGCTGACA
TTCCCATCACAACATTCCTCAGACAAGCCTGTAAACTAAAATCTGTTACCATTCTGATGGCACAGAAGGA
TCTTAATTCCCATCTCTATACTTCTCCTTTGGACATGGAAAGAAAAGTTATTGCTGGTGCAAAGATAGAT
GGCTGAACATCAGGGTGTGGCATTTTGTTCCCTTTTCCGTTTTTTTTTTTTTTATTGTTGTTGTTAATTT
TATTGCAAAGTTGTATTCAGCGTACTTGAATTTTTCTTCCTCTCCACTTCTTAGAGGCATTCAGTTAGCA
AAGAGGTTGGAGCAACAACTTTTTTTTTTTTTTTTGCACAATTGTAATTGACAGGTAATGAAGCTATTTG
TTAAAATATTTGCCTTTTTAAGTAAAAAAGAAAAATCAGAACAGGGCTATTTGAAGAATTATTTTATACA
CAGATTCTGCCTTGTTTCATAGTATGAGGGTTGAAGACGGAAAACAATCTAAGGGTCTCTCATTTTTTTA
ATTTTGTTTTGTTCAGTTTGGTTTTTTTTTTTTTTTGCGCTGCTAAGAAGCTAAAGTCATCCATCCTTAT
TCACGTTGACAGTACCTAGCTGTAATGTTTCACAGAGTGTGCTGCTATTTTATAAACATTTTTATAATAT
ATTATTTTACTGCTTAAATTCCAAGTCCTGAAGTAGATGGTTGAGATATGAGTTCTTCGTACTGGAAAAG
CCCTTCCGTAGTTTGTTTTCTTCTGGTAGCATATTCATGGTTGTTTTTTTTTTTCTTTTTTGGTTTTTTG
GTTTTTTTTTTTTCCTCTGATCACATTCTTCAAAGACGGAGTATTCTTTACCTCAGGTTTACTGGACAAA
ATCAATAACTACAAAAGGCAATGATTCACGCTTTTGTTTTCATAATACCTCACAACCGTACAGTTTCTGC
TTGGGAGCCCATTCGCATGAGGAATACAGAAGCAGTGTGAGCAGGGCTGACTCCCTCTCAGGTGGAAGGC
AGGGCGGTCTCACTCCCAGGGACCTTTTTGGTCATGGAGGCCATCGGGCTCCCAGTTAGACCCTGGTATC
CTCATCATGATGGAAAAAATACATTGAACCAAGGGATCCTCCCTCCCCTTCAAGGCAGACGTTCAGTACA
AACATTTATGCGGTAGGCTCAGATGTCGTAATTTGCACTTAGGTACCAGGTGTCAGGAAACAGACTAAAA
AGAATTCCACCAGGCTGTTTGGAGATCCTCATCTTGGAGCTTTTTCAAAAGCGGGGCTTCATCTGCAAAG
GGCCCTTTCATCTTGAAGTTTTTCCCCTCCGTCTTTCCCCTCCCCTGGCATGGACACCTTGTGTTTAGGA
TCATCTCTGCAGGTTTCCTAGGTCTGAATCTGCGAGTAGATGAACCTGCAGCAAGCAGCGTTTATGGTGC
TTCCTTCTCCCTCCTCTGTCTCAAACTGCGCAGGCAAGCACTATGCAAGCCCAGGCCCTCTGCTGAGCGG
TACTAAACGGTCGGGTTTTCAATCACACTGAATTGGCAGGATAAGAAAAATAGGTCAGATAAGTATGGGA
TGATAGTTGAAGGGAGGTGAAGAGGCTGCTTCTCTACAGAGGTGAAATTCCAGATGAGTCAGTCTCTTGG
GAAGTGTGTTTAGAAGGGTTCAGGACTTTGTGAGTTAGCATGACCCTAAAATTCTAGGGGATTTCTGGTG
GGACAATGGGTGGTGAATTTTGAAGTTTTGGAGAGGGAAGTGGAGCAGCCAGCAAGTAAGCTAGCCAGAG
TTTTCTCAAGAGCCAGCTTTGCTCAGCACACTCTCCTGGGCCCCAAGGAGTCCCACGGAATGGGGAAAGT
GGGAACCCTGGAGTTCTTGGGAATCTTGGAGCCTAAAGAGAAACCGAGGTGCAAATTCATTTCATGGTGA
CTGACCCTTGAGCTTAAACAGAAGCAGCAAATGAAAGAACCGGACAAATAAGGAAGGGCACAAGCCTACC
CGACTCTATTTACAGTCTGTAACTTTCCACTCTTCCTGTAGTCCCGAGGCCCCTGGGTCCTTCTAGCTTT
TCTCTTTCCCATCCTTGGGGCCTTGTGTGATGATGGGTGTGGGGCTGCCGATGGGAAAGTCGGGGGTTGT
TAGGCTTTTCTGCCTGCTCCTGCTTAAACACAAGAAGGAATCCTGGATTTTGCCCTCTCCTTAGCTCTTA
GTCTCTTTGGTAGGAGTTTTGTTCCAGAGGAGCTCTCCCCCTTGGATTTGAACTTGCTCTTTTTGTTGTT
GTTGTTCTTTCTCTTCTTTTTCTTACCTCCCACTAAAGGGGTTCCAAATTATCCTGGTCTTTTTCTACCT
TGTTGTGTTTCTATCTCGTCTTTACTTCCATCTGTTTGTTTTTTTCTCCATCAGTGGGGGCCGAGTTGTT
CCCCCAGCCTGCCAAATTTTGATCCTTCCCCTCTTTTGGCCAAATCCTAGGGGGAAGAAATCCTAGTATG
CCAAAAATATATGCTAAGCATAATTAAACTCCATGCGGGTCCATAACAGCCAAGAAGCCTGCAGGAGAAA
GCCAAGGGCAGTTCCCTCCGCAGAACACCCCATGCGTGCTGAGAGGCGAGCTCCTTGAAGAAGGGGCTGT
TCTTCCAGGAGGCCTTATTTTGAACTGCCTCAGGACCCCACTGGAGAGCACAGCATGCCTTACTACTGGG
TCATCCTTGGTCTATGTGCTCTGTACTGGAGGCTCTGTTCTGCCTCTTATCAGCCAGGTCAGGGGCACAC
ATGGCTTAAGTGACAAAGCCAGAGGAGAAGACAACCCTGACAGCATCACGCTGCATCCCATTGCTAGCAG
GATTGGCAACTCTTCAGACGGAGCTGCGCTTCCCTGCAGTCTAGCACCTCTAGGGCCTCTCCAGACTGTG
CCCTGGGAGCTCTGGGACTGAAAGGTTAAGAACATAAGGCAGGATCAGATGACTCTCTCCAAGAGGGCAG
GGGAATTTTCTCTCCATGGGCCACAGGGGACAGGGCTGGGAGAAGAAATAGACTTGCACCTTATGTCATG
TAAATAATTGATTTTCTAGTTCAAGAAGATAATATTGGTAGTGTGGGAATTGGAGGTAGGAAGGGGAGGA
AGTCTGAGTAAGCCAGTTGGCTTCTAAGCCAAAAGGATTCCTCTTTGTTTATCTCTGAGACAGTCCAACC
TTGAGAATAGCTTTAAAAGGGAAATTAATGCTGAGATGATAAAGTCCCCTTAAGCCAACAAACCCTCTGT
AGCTATAGAATGAGTGCAGGTTTCTATTGGTGTGGACTCAGAGCAATTTACAAGAGCTGTTCATGCAGCC
ATCCATTTGTGCAAAATAGGGTAAGAAGATTCAAGAGGATATTTATTACTTCCTCATACCACATGGCTTT
TGATGATTCTGGATTCTAAACAACCCAGAATGGTCATTTCAGGCACAACGATACTACATTCGTGTGTGTC
TGCTTTTAAACTTGGCTGGGCTATCAGACCCTATTCTCGGCTCAGGTTTTGAGAAGCCATCAGCAAATGT
GTACGTGCATGCTGTAGCTGCAGCCTGCATCCCTTCGCCTGCAGCCTACTTTGGGGAAATAAAGTGCCTT
ACTGACTGTAGCCATTACAGTATCCAATGTCTTTTGACAGGTGCCTGTCCTTGAAAAACAAAGTTTCTAT
TTTTATTTTTAATTGGTTTAGTTCTTAACTGCTGGCCAACTCTTACATCCCCAGCAAATCATCGGGCCAT
TGGATTTTTTCCATTATGTTCATCACCCTTATATCATGTACCTCAGATCTCTCTCTCTCTCCTCTCTCTC
AGTTATATAGTTTCTTGTCTTGGACTTTTTTTTTCTTTTCTTTTTCTTTTTTTTTTTGCTTTAAAACAAG
TGTGATGCCATATCAAGTCCATGTTATTCTCTCACAGTGTACTCTATAAGAGGTGTGGGTGTCTGTTTGG
TCAGGATGTTAGAAAGTGCTGATAAGTAGCATGATCAGTGTATGCGAAAAGGTTTTTAGGAAGTATGGCA
AAAATGTTGTATTGGCTATGATGGTGACATGATATAGTCAGCTGCCTTTTAAGAGGTCTTATCTGTTCAG
TGTTAAGTGATTTAAAAAAATAATAACCTGTTTTCTGACTAGTTTAAAGATGGATTTGAAAATGGTTTTG
AATGCAATTAGGTTATGCTATTTGGACAATAAACTCACCTTGACCTGTTAACGAATTCTACCGGGTAGGG
GAGGCGCTTTTCCCAAGGCAGTCTGGAGCATGCGCTTTAGCAGCCCCGCTGGGCACTTGGCGCTACACAA
GTGGCCTCTGGCCTCGCACACATTCCACATCCACCGGTAGGCGCCAACCGGCTCCGTTCTTTGGTGGCCC
CTTCGCGCCACCTTCTACTCCTCCCCTAGTCAGGAAGTTCCCCCCCGCCCCGCAGCTCGCGTCGTGCAGG
ACGTGACAAATGGAAGTAGCACGTCTCACTAGTCTCGTGCAGATGGACAGCACCGCTGAGCAATGGAAGC
GGGTAGGCCTTTGGGGCAGCGGCCAATAGCAGCTTTGCTCCTTCGCTTTCTGGGCTCAGAGGCTGGGAAG
GGGTGGGTCCGGGGGCGGGCTCAGGGGCGGGCTCAGGGGCGGGGCGGGCGCCCGAAGGTCCTCCGGAGGC
CCGGCATTCTGCACGCTTCAAAAGCGCACGTCTGCCGCGCTGTTCTCCTCTTCCTCATCTCCGGGCCTTT
CGACCTGCAGCCCAAGCTTACCATGACCGAGTACAAGCCCACGGTGCGCCTCGCCACCCGCGACGACGTC
CCCAGGGCCGTACGCACCCTCGCCGCCGCGTTCGCCGACTACCCCGCCACGCGCCACACCGTCGATCCGG
ACCGCCACATCGAGCGGGTCACCGAGCTGCAAGAACTCTTCCTCACGCGCGTCGGGCTCGACATCGGCAA
GGTGTGGGTCGCGGACGACGGCGCCGCGGTGGCGGTCTGGACCACGCCGGAGAGCGTCGAAGCGGGGGCG
GTGTTCGCCGAGATCGGCCCGCGCATGGCCGAGTTGAGCGGTTCCCGGCTGGCCGCGCAGCAACAGATGG
AAGGCCTCCTGGCGCCGCACCGGCCCAAGGAGCCCGCGTGGTTCCTGGCCACCGTCGGCGTCTCGCCCGA
CCACCAGGGCAAGGGTCTGGGCAGCGCCGTCGTGCTCCCCGGAGTGGAGGCGGCCGAGCGCGCCGGGGTG
CCCGCCTTCCTGGAGACCTCCGCGCCCCGCAACCTCCCCTTCTACGAGCGGCTCGGCTTCACCGTCACCG
CCGACGTCGAGGTGCCCGAAGGACCGCGCACCTGGTGCATGACCCGCAAGCCCGGTGCCTGACGCCCGCC
CCACGACCCGCAGCGCCCGACCGAAAGGAGCGCACGACCCCATGCATCGATAAAATAAAAGATTTTATTT
AGTCTCCAGAAAAAGGGGGGAATGAAAGACCCCACCTGTAGGTTTGGCAAGCTAGCTTAAGTAACGCCAT
TTTGCAAGGCATGGAAAATACATAACTGAGAATAGAGAAGTTCAGATCAAGGTTAGGAACAGAGAGACAG
CAGAATATGGGCCAAACAGGATATCTGTGGTAAGCAGTTCCTGCCCCGGCTCAGGGCCAAGAACAGATGG
TCCCCAGATGCGGTCCCGCCCTCAGCAGTTTCTAGAGAACCATCAGATGTTTCCAGGGTGCCCCAAGGAC
CTGAAATGACCCTGTGCCTTATTTGAACTAACCAATCAGTTCGCTTCTCGCTTCTGTTCGCGCGCTTCTG
CTCCCCGAGCTCAATAAAAGAGCCCACAACCCCTCACTCGGCGCGCCAGTCCTCCGATAGACTGCGTCGC
CCGGGTACCCGTGTATCCAATAAACCCTCTTGCAGTTGCATCCGACTTGTGGTCTCGCTGTTCCTTGGGA
GGGTCTCCTCTGAGTGATTGACTACCCGTCAGCGGGGGTCTTTCATGGGTAACAGTTTCTTGAAGTTGGA
GAACAACATTCTGAGGGTAGGAGTCGAATATTAAGTAATCCTGACTCAATTAGCCACTGTTTTGAATCCA
CATACTCCAATACTCCTGAAATAGTTCATTATGGACAGCGCAGAAGAGCTGGGGAGAATTAATTCGTAAT
CATGGTCATAGCTGTTTCCTGTGTGAAATTGTTATCCGCTCACAATTCCACACAACATACGAGCCGGAAG
CATAAAGTGTAAAGCCTGGGGTGCCTAATGAGTGAGCTAACTCACATTAATTGCGTTGCGCTCACTGCCC
GCTTTCCAGTCGGGAAACCTGTCGTGCCAGCTGCATTAATGAATCGGCCAACGCGCGGGGAGAGGCGGTT
TGCGTATTGGGCGCTCTTCCGCTTCCTCGCTCACTGACTCGCTGCGCTCGGTCGTTCGGCTGCGGCGAGC
GGTATCAGCTCACTCAAAGGCGGTAATACGGTTATCCACAGAATCAGGGGATAACGCAGGAAAGAACATG
TGAGCAAAAGGCCAGCAAAAGGCCAGGAACCGTAAAAAGGCCGCGTTGCTGGCGTTTTTCCATAGGCTCC
GCCCCCCTGACGAGCATCACAAAAATCGACGCTCAAGTCAGAGGTGGCGAAACCCGACAGGACTATAAAG
ATACCAGGCGTTTCCCCCTGGAAGCTCCCTCGTGCGCTCTCCTGTTCCGACCCTGCCGCTTACCGGATAC
CTGTCCGCCTTTCTCCCTTCGGGAAGCGTGGCGCTTTCTCATAGCTCACGCTGTAGGTATCTCAGTTCGG
TGTAGGTCGTTCGCTCCAAGCTGGGCTGTGTGCACGAACCCCCCGTTCAGCCCGACCGCTGCGCCTTATC
CGGTAACTATCGTCTTGAGTCCAACCCGGTAAGACACGACTTATCGCCACTGGCAGCAGCCACTGGTAAC
AGGATTAGCAGAGCGAGGTATGTAGGCGGTGCTACAGAGTTCTTGAAGTGGTGGCCTAACTACGGCTACA
CTAGAAGGACAGTATTTGGTATCTGCGCTCTGCTGAAGCCAGTTACCTTCGGAAAAAGAGTTGGTAGCTC
TTGATCCGGCAAACAAACCACCGCTGGTAGCGGTGGTTTTTTTGTTTGCAAGCAGCAGATTACGCGCAGA
AAAAAAGGATCTCAAGAAGATCCTTTGATCTTTTCTACGGGGTCTGACGCTCAGTGGAACGAAAACTCAC
GTTAAGGGATTTTGGTCATGAGATTATCAAAAAGGATCTTCACCTAGATCCTTTTAAATTAAAAATGAAG
TTTTAAATCAATCTAAAGTATATATGAGTAAACTTGGTCTGACAGTTACCAATGCTTAATCAGTGAGGCA
CCTATCTCAGCGATCTGTCTATTTCGTTCATCCATAGTTGCCTGACTCCCCGTCGTGTAGATAACTACGA
TACGGGAGGGCTTACCATCTGGCCCCAGTGCTGCAATGATACCGCGAGACCCACGCTCACCGGCTCCAGA
TTTATCAGCAATAAACCAGCCAGCCGGAAGGGCCGAGCGCAGAAGTGGTCCTGCAACTTTATCCGCCTCC
ATCCAGTCTATTAATTGTTGCCGGGAAGCTAGAGTAAGTAGTTCGCCAGTTAATAGTTTGCGCAACGTTG
TTGCCATTGCTACAGGCATCGTGGTGTCACGCTCGTCGTTTGGTATGGCTTCATTCAGCTCCGGTTCCCA
ACGATCAAGGCGAGTTACATGATCCCCCATGTTGTGCAAAAAAGCGGTTAGCTCCTTCGGTCCTCCGATC
GTTGTCAGAAGTAAGTTGGCCGCAGTGTTATCACTCATGGTTATGGCAGCACTGCATAATTCTCTTACTG
TCATGCCATCCGTAAGATGCTTTTCTGTGACTGGTGAGTACTCAACCAAGTCATTCTGAGAATAGTGTAT
GCGGCGACCGAGTTGCTCTTGCCCGGCGTCAATACGGGATAATACCGCGCCACATAGCAGAACTTTAAAA
GTGCTCATCATTGGAAAACGTTCTTCGGGGCGAAAACTCTCAAGGATCTTACCGCTGTTGAGATCCAGTT
CGATGTAACCCACTCGTGCACCCAACTGATCTTCAGCATCTTTTACTTTCACCAGCGTTTCTGGGTGAGC
AAAAACAGGAAGGCAAAATGCCGCAAAAAAGGGAATAAGGGCGACACGGAAATGTTGAATACTCATACTC
TTCCTTTTTCAATATTATTGAAGCATTTATCAGGGTTATTGTCTCATGAGCGGATACATATTTGAATGTA
TTTAGAAAAATAAACAAATAGGGGTTCCGCGCACATTTCCCCGAAAAGTGCCACCTGACGTCTAAGAAAC
CATTATTATCATGACATTAACCTATAAAAATAGGCGTATCACGAGGCCCTTTCGTCTCGCGCGTTTCGGT
GATGACGGTGAAAACCTCTGACACATGCAGCTCCCGGAGACGGTCACAGCTTGTCTGTAAGCGGATGCCG
GGAGCAGACAAGCCCGTCAGGGCGCGTCAGCGGGTGTTGGCGGGTGTCGGGGCTGGCTTAACTATGCGGC
ATCAGAGCAGATTGTACTGAGAGTGCACCATATGCGGTGTGAAATACCGCACAGATGCGTAAGGAGAAAA
TACCGCATCAGGCGCCATTCGCCATTCAGGCTGCGCAACTGTTGGGAAGGGCGATCGGTGCGGGCCTCTT
CGCTATTACGCCAGCTGGCGAAAGGGGGATGTGCTGCAAGGCGATTAAGTTGGGTAACGCCAGGGTTTTC
CCAGTCACGACGTTGTAAAACGACGGCGCAAGGAATGGTGCATGCAAGGAGATGGCGCCCAACAGTCCCC
CGGCCACGGGGCCTGCCACCATACCCACGCCGAAACAAGCGCTCATGAGCCCGAAGTGGCGAGCCCGATC
TTCCCCATCGGTGATGTCGGCGATATAGGCGCCAGCAACCGCACCTGTGGCGCCGGTGATGCCGGCCACG
ATGCGTCCGGCGTAGAGGCGATTAGTCCAATTTGTTAAAGACAGGATATCAGTGGTCCAGGCTCTAGTTT
TGACTCAACAATATCACCAGCTGAAGCCTATAGAGTACGAGCCATAGATAAAATAAAAGATTTTATTTAG
TCTCCAGAAAAAGGGGGGAA
