>Addgene plasmid #21646 | pMSCV Cyclin D2 long-wt | addgene partial sequence | sequence record 27410 | 21646 with pBABE-5
TCCGTTGTATTTGATCTTATTTAGCCAAAGGAAGGAGGTCAGGGGAACGCTCTCCCCTCCCCTTCCAAAA
AACAAAAACAGAAAAACCCTTTTCCAGGCCGGGGAAAGCAGGAGGGAGAGGGGCCGCCGGGCTGGCCATG
GAGCTGCTGTGCCACGAGGTGGACCCGGTCCGCAGGGCCGTGCGGGACCGCAACCTGCTCCGAGACGACC
GCGTCCTGCAGAACCTGCTCACCATCGAGGAGCGCTACCTTCCGCAGTGCTCCTACTTCAAGTGCGTGCA
GAAGGACATCCAACCCTACATGCGCAGAATGGTGGCCACCTGGATGCTGGAGGTCTGTGAGGAACAGAAG
TGCGAAGAAGAGGTCTTCCCTCTGGCCATGAATTACCTGGACCGTTTCTTGGCTGGGGTCCCGACTCCGA
AGTCCCATCTGCAACTCCTGGGTGCTGTCTGCATGTTCCTGGCCTCCAAACTCAAAGAGACCAGCCCGCT
GACCGCGGAGAAGCTGTGCATTTACACCGACAACTCCATCAAGCCTCAGGAGCTGCTGGAGTGGGAACTG
GTGGTGCTGGGGAAGTTGAAGTGGAACCTGGCAGCTGTCACTCCTCATGACTTCATTGAGCACATCTTGC
GCAAGTCGCCCAGTAACGGGAGAAGCTGTCTCTGATCCGCAAGCATGCTCAGACCTTCATTGCTCTGTGT
GCCACCGACTTTAAGTTTGC
